Addgene plasmid #233037: pAAV-EF1a-hfCas13d-pa
Purpose: To express hfCas13d from a EF1a promoter
Depositing lab: Jonathan Ploski. Depositing organization: Pennsylvania State University, College of Medicine. Publication: Adeno-associated viral vector resource for the RNA-targeting Cas13d: A comparison of high-fidelity variants, DjCas13d and hfCas13d. Back F, Sandoval A, Vu LM, Hong VM, Bhaskara A, Rodriguez SR, O'Brien JT, Kolber BJ, Kroener S, Ploski JE. Mol Ther Methods Clin Dev. 2025 Aug 20;33(4):101565. doi: 10.1016/j.omtm.2025.101565. eCollection 2025 Dec 11. PubMed 41020266.
Backbone
  Vector backbone: pAAV
  Vector type: AAV
Growth in bacteria
  Bacterial resistance: Ampicillin, 100 μg/mL
  Growth temperature: 37°C
  Growth strain: NEB Stable
  Copy number: High Copy
Gene/Insert
  Gene/Insert name: hfCas13d
  Species: Synthetic
  Cloning method: Unknown
Terms and licenses: Academic/Nonprofit Terms; Industry Terms: Not Available to Industry
How to cite: pAAV-EF1a-hfCas13d-pa was a gift from Jonathan Ploski (Addgene plasmid # 233037 ; http://n2t.net/addgene:233037 ; RRID:Addgene_233037)
