[The description below was written by a language model from this plasmid's Addgene catalogue record and pLannotate feature annotations shown in this document.]
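Description:
pAAV-EF1a-hfCas13d-pa is an adeno-associated virus transfer plasmid of about 7.2 kb built on a pAAV backbone, designed to express a high-fidelity variant of the RNA-targeting CRISPR effector Cas13d in mammalian cells. It replicates in bacteria through a high-copy ColE1/pUC-type origin and is selected with ampicillin via the β-lactamase gene under its own promoter. An f1 phage origin is also present, along with short remnants of pBR322 bom and rop sequences that are simply backbone leftovers. The record lists a recombination-deficient strain for growth, a common choice for ITR-containing plasmids, whose repeats are prone to rearrangement.

The payload sits between AAV2 inverted terminal repeats, which provide the signals for replication and packaging of the intervening DNA into AAV particles when helper functions are supplied. The downstream ITR is annotated in full, whereas the upstream one was detected only as two short fragments, which may reflect annotation limits on this repetitive region rather than a defined truncation. Within the cassette, the strong constitutive human EF-1α promoter drives a roughly 2.9 kb coding sequence that the annotation tool matches to RfxCas13d from Ruminococcus flavefaciens; the catalogue identifies it as hfCas13d, a synthetic high-fidelity derivative, though the specific mutations are not stated. A short match to an HA epitope tag follows the coding region, suggesting a C-terminal HA tag for detection, and a compact synthetic polyadenylation signal terminates the transcript, helping to keep the cassette within AAV packaging capacity. No guide RNA expression cassette is annotated, so guides would presumably be supplied separately. The construct belongs to an AAV vector resource comparing high-fidelity Cas13d variants for RNA knockdown.
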