Features (pLannotate 1.2.2; 14 found; start..end, strand, type, name):
      1..589     +  rep_origin     ori: high-copy-number ColE1/pMB1/pBR322/pUC origin of replication
    662..689     +  repeat_region  AAV2 ITR (fragment): inverted terminal repeat of adeno-associated virus serotype 2 inverted
    718..745     +  repeat_region  AAV2 ITR (fragment): inverted terminal repeat of adeno-associated virus serotype 2 inverted
    795..1973    +  promoter       EF-1α promoter: strong constitutive promoter for human elongation factor EF-1α
   2022..4919    +  CDS            RfxCas13d: RNA-targeting Type VI CRISPR protein from Ruminococcus flavefaciens strain XPD3002 (Konermann et al., 2018)
   4959..4987    +  CDS            3xHA (fragment): three tandem HA epitope tags
   5000..5048    +  polyA_signal   poly(A) signal: synthetic polyadenylation signal
   5065..5205    +  repeat_region  AAV2 ITR: inverted terminal repeat of adeno-associated virus serotype 2 inverted
   5210..5261    -  misc_feature   bom (fragment): basis of mobility region from pBR322
   5280..5735    +  rep_origin     f1 ori (sequence partly withheld): f1 bacteriophage origin of replication; arrow indicates direction of (+) strand synthesis
   5736..5785    -  misc_feature   bom (fragment): basis of mobility region from pBR322
   5887..5922    -  CDS            rop (fragment): Rop protein, which maintains plasmids at low copy number; rop
   6017..6121    +  promoter       AmpR promoter: bla
   6122..6982    +  CDS            AmpR: β-lactamase; bla; confers resistance to ampicillin, carbenicillin, and related antibiotics
>Addgene plasmid #233037 | pAAV-EF1a-hfCas13d-pa | addgene full sequence | sequence record 463798 | Addgene NGS Result
TTGAGATCCTTTTTTTCTGCGCGTAATCTGCTGCTTGCAAACAAAAAAACCACCGCTACCAGCGGTGGTT
TGTTTGCCGGATCAAGAGCTACCAACTCTTTTTCCGAAGGTAACTGGCTTCAGCAGAGCGCAGATACCAA
ATACTGTTCTTCTAGTGTAGCCGTAGTTAGGCCACCACTTCAAGAACTCTGTAGCACCGCCTACATACCT
CGCTCTGCTAATCCTGTTACCAGTGGCTGCTGCCAGTGGCGATAAGTCGTGTCTTACCGGGTTGGACTCA
AGACGATAGTTACCGGATAAGGCGCAGCGGTCGGGCTGAACGGGGGGTTCGTGCACACAGCCCAGCTTGG
AGCGAACGACCTACACCGAACTGAGATACCTACAGCGTGAGCTATGAGAAAGCGCCACGCTTCCCGAAGG
GAGAAAGGCGGACAGGTATCCGGTAAGCGGCAGGGTCGGAACAGGAGAGCGCACGAGGGAGCTTCCAGGG
GGAAACGCCTGGTATCTTTATAGTCCTGTCGGGTTTCGCCACCTCTGACTTGAGCGTCGATTTTTGTGAT
GCTCGTCAGGGGGGCGGAGCCTATGGAAAAACGCCAGCAACGCGGCCTTTTTACGGTTCCTGGCCTTTTG
CTGGCCTTTTGCTCACATGTCCTGCAGGCAGCTGCGCGCTCGCTCGCTCACTGAGGCCGCCCGGGCGTCG
GGCGACCTTTGGTCGCCCGGCCTCAGTGAGCGAGCGAGCGCGCAGAGAGGGAGTGGCCAACTCCATCACT
AGGGGTTCCTGCGGCCGCACGCGTGGCTCCGGTGCCCGTCAGTGGGCAGAGCGCACATCGCCCACAGTCC
CCGAGAAGTTGGGGGGAGGGGTCGGCAATTGAACCGGTGCCTAGAGAAGGTGGCGCGGGGTAAACTGGGA
AAGTGATGTCGTGTACTGGCTCCGCCTTTTTCCCGAGGGTGGGGGAGAACCGTATATAAGTGCAGTAGTC
GCCGTGAACGTTCTTTTTCGCAACGGGTTTGCCGCCAGAACACAGGTAAGTGCCGTGTGTGGTTCCCGCG
GGCCTGGCCTCTTTACGGGTTATGGCCCTTGCGTGCCTTGAATTACTTCCACCTGGCTGCAGTACGTGAT
TCTTGATCCCGAGCTTCGGGTTGGAAGTGGGTGGGAGAGTTCGAGGCCTTGCGCTTAAGGAGCCCCTTCG
CCTCGTGCTTGAGTTGAGGCCTGGCCTGGGCGCTGGGGCCGCCGCGTGCGAATCTGGTGGCACCTTCGCG
CCTGTCTCGCTGCTTTCGATAAGTCTCTAGCCATTTAAAATTTTTGATGACCTGCTGCGACGCTTTTTTT
CTGGCAAGATAGTCTTGTAAATGCGGGCCAAGATCTGCACACTGGTATTTCGGTTTTTGGGGCCGCGGGC
GGCGACGGGGCCCGTGCGTCCCAGCGCACATGTTCGGCGAGGCGGGGCCTGCGAGCGCGGCCACCGAGAA
TCGGACGGGGGTAGTCTCAAGCTGGCCGGCCTGCTCTGGTGCCTGGCCTCGCGCCGCCGTGTATCGCCCC
GCCCTGGGCGGCAAGGCTGGCCCGGTCGGCACCAGTTGCGTGAGCGGAAAGATGGCCGCTTCCCGGCCCT
GCTGCAGGGAGCTCAAAATGGAGGACGCGGCGCTCGGGAGAGCGGGCGGGTGAGTCACCCACACAAAGGA
AAAGGGCCTTTCCGTCCTCAGCCGTCGCTTCATGTGACTCCACGGAGTACCGGGCGCCGTCCAGGCACCT
CGATTAGTTCTCGAGCTTTTGGAGTACGTCGTCTTTAGGTTGGGGGGAGGGGTTTTATGCGATGGAGTTT
CCCCACACTGAGTGGGTGGAGACTGAAGTTAGGCCAGCTTGGCACTTGATGTAATTCTCCTTGGAATTTG
CCCTTTTTGAGTTTGGATCTTGGTTCATTCTCAAGCCTCAGACAGTGGTTCAAAGTTTTTTTCTTCCATT
TCAGGTGTCGTGAATCGATGCCACCATGAGCCCCAAGAAGAAGAGAAAGGTGGAGGCCAGCATCGAAAAA
AAAAAGTCCTTCGCCAAGGGCATGGGCGTGAAGTCCACACTCGTGTCCGGCTCCAAAGTGTACATGACAA
CCTTCGCCGAAGGCAGCGACGCCAGGCTGGAAAAGATCGTGGAGGGCGACAGCATCAGGAGCGTGAATGA
GGGCGAGGCCTTCAGCGCTGAAATGGCCGATAAAAACGCCGGCTATAAGATCGGCAACGCCAAATTCAGC
CATCCTAAGGGCTACGCCGTGGTGGCTAACAACCCTCTGTATACAGGACCCGTCCAGCAGGATATGCTCG
GCCTGAAGGAAACTCTGGAAAAGAGGTACTTCGGCGAGAGCGCTGATGGCAATGACAATATTTGTATCCA
GGTGATCCATAACATCCTGGACATTGAAAAAATCCTCGTGGAATACATTACCAACGTGGTGTACGTGGTC
AACAATATCTCCGGCCTGGATAAGGACATTATTGGATTCGGCAAGTTCTCCACAGTGTATACCTACGACG
AATTCAAAGACCCCGAGCACCATAGGGCCGCTTTCAACAATAACGATAAGCTCATCAACGCCATCAAGGC
CCAGTATGACGAGTTCGACAACTTCCTCGATAACCCCAGACTCGGCTATTTCGGCCAGGCCTTTTTCAGC
AAGGAGGGCAGAAATTACATCATCAATTACGGCAACGAATGCTATGACATTCTGGCCCTCCTGAGCGGAC
TGAGGCACTGGGTGGTCCATAACAACGAAGAAGAGTCCAGGATCTCCAGGACCTGGCTCTACAACCTCGA
TAAGAACCTCGACAACGAATACATCTCCACCCTCAACTACCTCTACGACAGGATCACCAATGAGCTGACC
AACTCCTTCTCCAAGAACTCCGCCGCCAACGTGAACTATATTGCCGAAACTCTGGGAATCAACCCTGCCG
AATTCGCCGAACAATATTTCAGATTCAGCATTATGAAAGAGCAGAAAAACCTCGGATTCAATATCACCAA
GCTCAGGGAAGTGATGCTGGACAGGAAGGATATGTCCGAGATCAGGAAAAATCATAAGGTGTTCGACTCC
ATCAGGACCAAGGTCTACACCATGATGGACTTTGTGATTTATAGGTATTACATCGAAGAGGATGCCAAGG
TGGCTGCCGCCAATAAGTCCCTCCCCGATAATGAGAAGTCCCTGAGCGAGAAGGATATCTTTGTGATTAA
CCTGAGGGGCTCCTTCAACGACGACCAGAAGGATGCCCTCTACTACGATGAAGCTAATAGAATTTGGAGA
AAGCTCGAAAATATCATGCACAACATCAAGGAATTTAGGGGAAACAAGACAAGAGAGTATAAGAAGAAGG
ACGCCCCTAGACTGCCCAGAATCCTGCCCGCTGGCCGTGATGTTTCCGCCTTCAGCAAACTCATGTATGC
CCTGACCATGTTCCTGGATGGCAAGGAGATCAACGACCTCCTGACCACCCTGATTAATAAATTCGATAAC
ATCCAGAGCTTCCTGAAGGTGATGCCTCTCATCGGAGTCAACGCTAAGTTCGTGGAGGAATACGCCTTTT
TCAAAGACTCCGCCAAGATCGCCGATGAGCTGAGGCTGATCAAGTCCTTCGCTAGAATGGGAGAACCTAT
TGCCGATGCCAGGAGGGCCATGTATATCGACGCCATCCGTATTTTAGGAACCAACCTGTCCTATGATGAG
CTCAAGGCCCTCGCCGACACCTTTTCCCTGGACGAGAACGGAAACAAGCTCAAGAAAGGCAAGCACGGCA
TGAGAAATTTCATTATTAATAACGTGATCAGCAATAAAAGGTTCCACTACCTGATCAGATACGGTGATCC
TGCCCACCTCCATGAGATCGCCAAAAACGAGGCCGTGGTGAAGTTCGTGCTCGGCAGGATCGCTGACATC
CAGAAAAAACAGGGCCAGAACGGCAAGAACCAGATCGACAGGTACTACGAAACTTGTATCGGAAAGGATA
AGGGCAAGAGCGTGAGCGAAAAGGTGGACGCTCTCACAAAGATCATCACCGGAATGAACTACGACCAATT
CGACAAGAAAAGGAGCGTCATTGAGGACACCGGCAGGGAAAACGCCGAGAGGGAGAAGTTTAAAAAGATC
ATCAGCCTGTACCTCACCGTGATCTACCACATCCTCAAGAATATTGTCAATATCAACGCCAGGTACGTCA
TCGGATTCCATTGCGTCGAGCGTGATGCTCAACTGTACAAGGAGAAAGGCTACGACATCAATCTCAAGAA
ACTGGAAGAGAAGGGATTCAGCTCCGTCACCAAGCTCTGCGCTGGCATTGATGAAACTGCCCCCGATAAG
AGAAAGGACGTGGAAAAGGAGATGGCTGAAAGAGCCAAGGAGAGCATTGACAGCCTCGAGAGCGCCAACC
CCAAGCTGTATGCCAATTACATCAAATACAGCGACGAGAAGAAAGCCGAGGAGTTCACCAGGCAGATTAA
CAGGGAGAAGGCCAAAACCGCCCTGAACGCCTACCTGAGGAACACCAAGTGGAATGTGATCATCAGGGAG
GACCTCCTGAGAATTGACAACAAGACATGTACCCTGTTCAGAAACAAGGCCGTCCACCTGGAAGTGGCCA
GGTATGTCCACGCCTATATCAACGACATTGCCGAGGTCAATTCCTACTTCCAACTGTACCATTACATCAT
GCAGAGAATTATCATGAATGAGAGGTACGAGAAAAGCAGCGGAAAGGTGTCCGAGTACTTCGACGCTGTG
AATGACGAGAAGAAGTACAACGATAGGCTCCTGAAACTGCTGTGTGTGCCTTTCGGCTACTGTATCCCCA
GGTTTAAGAACCTGAGCATCGAGGCCCTGTTCGATAGGAACGAGGCCGCCAAGTTCGACAAGGAGAAAAA
GAAGGTGTCCGGCAATTCCGGATCCGGACCTAAGAAAAAGAGGAAGGTGGCGGCCGCTTACCCATACGAT
GTTCCAGATTACGCTTAGGCTAGGAATTCAATAAAAGATCTTTATTTTCATTAGATCTGTGTGTTGGTTT
TTTGTGTGCGGACCGAGCGGCCGCAGGAACCCCTAGTGATGGAGTTGGCCACTCCCTCTCTGCGCGCTCG
CTCGCTCACTGAGGCCGGGCGACCAAAGGTCGCCCGACGCCCGGGCTTTGCCCGGGCGGCCTCAGTGAGC
GAGCGAGCGCGCAGCTGCCTGCAGGGGCGCCTGATGCGGTATTTTCTCCTTACGCATCTGTGCGGTATTT
CACACCGCATA
[95 nt withheld, positions 5262-5356]
T
[46 nt withheld, positions 5358-5403]
C
[141 nt withheld, positions 5405-5545]
CCTTTGACGTTGGAGTCCACGTTCTTT
[37 nt withheld, positions 5573-5609]
ACTCTATCTCGGGCTATTCTTTTGATTTATAAGGGATTTTGCCGATTTCGGTCTATTGGTTAAAAAATGA
GCTGATTTAACAAAAATTTAACGCGAATTTTAACAAAATATTAACGTTTACAATTTTATGGTGCACTCTC
AGTACAATCTGCTCTGATGCCGCATAGTTAAGCCAGCCCCGACACCCGCCAACACCCGCTGACGCGCCCT
GACGGGCTTGTCTGCTCCCGGCATCCGCTTACAGACAAGCTGTGACCGTCTCCGGGAGCTGCATGTGTCA
GAGGTTTTCACCGTCATCACCGAAACGCGCGAGACGAAAGGGCCTCGTGATACGCCTATTTTTATAGGTT
AATGTCATGATAATAATGGTTTCTTAGACGTCAGGTGGCACTTTTCGGGGAAATGTGCGCGGAACCCCTA
TTTGTTTATTTTTCTAAATACATTCAAATATGTATCCGCTCATGAGACAATAACCCTGATAAATGCTTCA
ATAATATTGAAAAAGGAAGAGTATGAGTATTCAACATTTCCGTGTCGCCCTTATTCCCTTTTTTGCGGCA
TTTTGCCTTCCTGTTTTTGCTCACCCAGAAACGCTGGTGAAAGTAAAAGATGCTGAAGATCAGTTGGGTG
CACGAGTGGGTTACATCGAACTGGATCTCAACAGCGGTAAGATCCTTGAGAGTTTTCGCCCCGAAGAACG
TTTTCCAATGATGAGCACTTTTAAAGTTCTGCTATGTGGCGCGGTATTATCCCGTATTGACGCCGGGCAA
GAGCAACTCGGTCGCCGCATACACTATTCTCAGAATGACTTGGTTGAGTACTCACCAGTCACAGAAAAGC
ATCTTACGGATGGCATGACAGTAAGAGAATTATGCAGTGCTGCCATAACCATGAGTGATAACACTGCGGC
CAACTTACTTCTGACAACGATCGGAGGACCGAAGGAGCTAACCGCTTTTTTGCACAACATGGGGGATCAT
GTAACTCGCCTTGATCGTTGGGAACCGGAGCTGAATGAAGCCATACCAAACGACGAGCGTGACACCACGA
TGCCTGTAGCAATGGCAACAACGTTGCGCAAACTATTAACTGGCGAACTACTTACTCTAGCTTCCCGGCA
ACAATTAATAGACTGGATGGAGGCGGATAAAGTTGCAGGACCACTTCTGCGCTCGGCCCTTCCGGCTGGC
TGGTTTATTGCTGATAAATCTGGAGCCGGTGAGCGTGGGTCTCGCGGTATCATTGCAGCACTGGGGCCAG
ATGGTAAGCCCTCCCGTATCGTAGTTATCTACACGACGGGGAGTCAGGCAACTATGGATGAACGAAATAG
ACAGATCGCTGAGATAGGTGCCTCACTGATTAAGCATTGGTAACTGTCAGACCAAGTTTACTCATATATA
CTTTAGATTGATTTAAAACTTCATTTTTAATTTAAAAGGATCTAGGTGAAGATCCTTTTTGATAATCTCA
TGACCAAAATCCCTTAACGTGAGTTTTCGTTCCACTGAGCGTCAGACCCCGTAGAAAAGATCAAAGGATC
TTC
